Addgene plasmid #156083: THOC4
Purpose: For use in RBP tethering screen
Depositing lab: Eugene Yeo. Depositing organization: University of California, San Diego (UCSD). Publication: Large-scale tethered function assays identify factors that regulate mRNA stability and translation. Luo EC, Nathanson JL, Tan FE, Schwartz JL, Schmok JC, Shankar A, Markmiller S, Yee BA, Sathe S, Pratt GA, Scaletta DB, Ha Y, Hill DE, Aigner S, Yeo GW. Nat Struct Mol Biol. 2020 Oct;27(10):989-1000. doi: 10.1038/s41594-020-0477-6. Epub 2020 Aug 17. PubMed 32807991.
Backbone
  Vector backbone: E2.pEF5-DEST-FL-V5-MCP
  Backbone size w/o insert (bp): 7357
  Vector type: Mammalian Expression
Growth in bacteria
  Bacterial resistance: Ampicillin, 100 μg/mL
  Growth temperature: 37°C
  Growth strain: DH5alpha
  Copy number: High Copy
Gene/Insert
  Gene/Insert name: THOC4 (alt name: Accession: BC052302.1)
  Species: H. sapiens (human)
  Insert size (bp): 795
  Mutation: none
  Entrez Gene: ALYREF (a.k.a. ALY, ALY/REF, BEF, REF, THOC4)
  Promoter: EF-1a
  Tag / fusion protein: V5-MCP (C terminal on backbone)
  Cloning method: Gateway Cloning
  Sequencing primers: 5′ TAATACGACTCACTATAGGG; 3′ gctcgagtctagagggc
Resource information
  A portion of this plasmid was derived from a plasmid made by: DNASU Plasmid Repository Center for Personalized Diagnostics Biodesign Institute
Terms and licenses: Academic/Nonprofit Terms; Industry Terms: Not Available to Industry
Depositor comments: Please note that the ORF starts at amino acid 8 compared to some NCBI references like NP_005773.3.
How to cite: THOC4 was a gift from Eugene Yeo (Addgene plasmid # 156083 ; http://n2t.net/addgene:156083 ; RRID:Addgene_156083)
