[The description below was written by a language model from this plasmid's Addgene catalogue record and pLannotate feature annotations shown in this document.]
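Description:
THOC4 is a mammalian expression plasmid built on the Gateway destination backbone E2.pEF5-DEST-FL-V5-MCP. It carries the human THOC4 open reading frame (gene symbol ALYREF, also known as ALY/REF), an mRNA export adaptor, for use in an RNA-binding protein tethering screen. The ORF was introduced by Gateway recombination and sits between attB1 and attB2 sites downstream of the strong constitutive EF-1α promoter. A T7 promoter lies just upstream of the insert. The coding sequence reads through attB2 into a backbone-encoded C-terminal V5 epitope tag followed by the bacteriophage MS2 coat protein (MCP), and the transcript ends at a bovine growth hormone polyadenylation signal. The depositor notes that the ORF is unmutated but begins at amino acid 8 relative to some NCBI reference proteins.

MCP binds MS2 RNA stem-loops, so the fusion protein can be recruited to a reporter transcript carrying those hairpins. This allows the effect of tethered ALYREF on mRNA stability or translation to be measured, while the V5 tag allows detection of the fusion. The reporter itself is not part of this plasmid. Downstream of the expression cassette, an FRT site directly precedes a hygromycin resistance gene with an SV40 poly(A) signal. This arrangement is typical of Flp-mediated integration vectors, where the marker is expressed only after recombination into a genomic FRT site, although the record does not state that this is the intended use. In E. coli the plasmid is maintained at high copy from a ColE1/pUC-type origin with ampicillin selection. The remaining annotations (f1 ori, SV40 promoter, ble, lacI, CMV enhancer and small t antigen) are fragments that appear to be backbone remnants.
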