Features (pLannotate 1.2.2; 24 found; start..end, strand, type, name):
      1..1179    +  promoter       EF-1α promoter: strong constitutive promoter for human elongation factor EF-1α
   1196..1214    +  promoter       T7 promoter: promoter for bacteriophage T7 RNA polymerase
   1293..1317    +  protein_bind   attB1: mutant version of attB; recombination site for the Gateway® BP reaction BP Clonase™
   1323..2093    +  CDS            ALYREF: THOC4_HUMAN - Also known as ALY, BEF, THOC4. Experimental evidence at protein level: Swiss-Prot protein existence level 1. Acts as chaperone and promotes the dimerization of transcription factors containing basic leucine zipper (bZIP) domains and thereby promotes transcriptional activation. From Homo sapiens (Human).
   2101..2125    -  protein_bind   attB2: mutant version of attB; recombination site for the Gateway® BP reaction BP Clonase™
   2250..2291    +  CDS            V5 tag: epitope tag from simian virus 5
   2304..2690    +  CDS            MS2: bacteriophage MS2 coat protein binds to a specific stem-loop structure in the viral RNA (Peabody, 1993)
   2752..2976    +  polyA_signal   bGH poly(A) signal: bovine growth hormone polyadenylation signal
   2980..3001    +  promoter       SV40 promoter (fragment): SV40 enhancer and early promoter
   3022..3255    +  rep_origin     f1 ori (fragment) (sequence partly withheld): f1 bacteriophage origin of replication; arrow indicates direction of (+) strand synthesis
   3260..3307    +  protein_bind   FRT: FLP-mediated recombination occurs in the 8-bp core sequence TCTAGAAA (Turan and Bode, 2011). FLP recombinase from the Saccharomyces cerevisiae 2μ plasmid
   3315..4337    +  CDS            HygR: aminoglycoside phosphotransferase from E. coli; aph(4)-Ia; confers resistance to hygromycin
   4347..4472    +  CDS            ble (fragment): BLE_KLEPN - Experimental evidence at protein level: Swiss-Prot protein existence level 1. Binding protein with a strong affinity to the bleomycin family of antibiotics. Binds to CL990; an antimitotic-antibiotic compound. From Klebsiella pneumoniae.
   4467..4588    +  polyA_signal   SV40 poly(A) signal: SV40 polyadenylation signal
   4661..4677    -  protein_bind   lac operator: The lac repressor binds to the lac operator to inhibit transcription in E. coli. This inhibition can be relieved by adding lactose or isopropyl-β-D-thiogalactopyranoside (IPTG). lac repressor encoded by lacI
   4685..4715    -  promoter       lac promoter: promoter for the E. coli lac operon
   4730..4751    -  protein_bind   CAP binding site: CAP binding activates transcription in the presence of cAMP. E. coli catabolite activator protein
   4764..4856    -  CDS            lacI (fragment): lac repressor; lacI; The lac repressor binds to the lac operator to inhibit transcription in E. coli. This inhibition can be relieved by adding lactose or isopropyl-β-D-thiogalactopyranoside (IPTG).
   5039..5627    -  rep_origin     ori: high-copy-number ColE1/pMB1/pBR322/pUC origin of replication
   5798..6658    -  CDS            AmpR: β-lactamase; bla; confers resistance to ampicillin, carbenicillin, and related antibiotics
   6659..6763    -  promoter       AmpR promoter: bla
   6822..6874    -  misc_feature   bom (fragment): basis of mobility region from pBR322
   7029..7047    +  enhancer       CMV enhancer (fragment): human cytomegalovirus immediate early enhancer
   7072..7138    +  CDS            small t antigen (fragment): SV40 (simian virus 40) small t antigen
>Addgene plasmid #156083 | THOC4 | addgene full sequence | sequence record 377084 | Addgene NGS Result
GGCTCCGGTGCCCGTCAGTGGGCAGAGCGCACATCGCCCACAGTCCCCGAGAAGTTGGGGGGAGGGGTCG
GCAATTGAACCGGTGCCTAGAGAAGGTGGCGCGGGGTAAACTGGGAAAGTGATGTCGTGTACTGGCTCCG
CCTTTTTCCCGAGGGTGGGGGAGAACCGTATATAAGTGCAGTAGTCGCCGTGAACGTTCTTTTTCGCAAC
GGGTTTGCCGCCAGAACACAGGTAAGTGCCGTGTGTGGTTCCCGCGGGCCTGGCCTCTTTACGGGTTATG
GCCCTTGCGTGCCTTGAATTACTTCCACCTGGCTGCAGTACGTGATTCTTGATCCCGAGCTTCGGGTTGG
AAGTGGGTGGGAGAGTTCGAGGCCTTGCGCTTAAGGAGCCCCTTCGCCTCGTGCTTGAGTTGAGGCCTGG
CCTGGGCGCTGGGGCCGCCGCGTGCGAATCTGGTGGCACCTTCGCGCCTGTCTCGCTGCTTTCGATAAGT
CTCTAGCCATTTAAAATTTTTGATGACCTGCTGCGACGCTTTTTTTCTGGCAAGATAGTCTTGTAAATGC
GGGCCAAGATCTGCACACTGGTATTTCGGTTTTTGGGGCCGCGGGCGGCGACGGGGCCCGTGCGTCCCAG
CGCACATGTTCGGCGAGGCGGGGCCTGCGAGCGCGGCCACCGAGAATCGGACGGGGGTAGTCTCAAGCTG
GCCGGCCTGCTCTGGTGCCTGGCCTCGCGCCGCCGTGTATCGCCCCGCCCTGGGCGGCAAGGCTGGCCCG
GTCGGCACCAGTTGCGTGAGCGGAAAGATGGCCGCTTCCCGGCCCTGCTGCAGGGAGCTCAAAATGGAGG
ACGCGGCGCTCGGGAGAGCGGGCGGGTGAGTCACCCACACAAAGGAAAAGGGCCTTTCCGTCCTCAGCCG
TCGCTTCATGTGACTCCACGGAGTACCGGGCGCCGTCCAGGCACCTCGATTAGTTCTCGAGCTTTTGGAG
TACGTCGTCTTTAGGTTGGGGGGAGGGGTTTTATGCGATGGAGTTTCCCCACACTGAGTGGGTGGAGACT
GAAGTTAGGCCAGCTTGGCACTTGATGTAATTCTCCTTGGAATTTGCCCTTTTTGAGTTTGGATCTTGGT
TCATTCTCAAGCCTCAGACAGTGGTTCAAAGTTTTTTTCTTCCATTTCAGGTGTCGTGAGGAATTAGCTT
GGTACTAATACGACTCACTATAGGGAGACCCAAGCTGGCTAGGTAAGCTTGGTACCGAGCTCGGATCCAC
TAGTCCAGTGTGGTGGAATTCTGCAGATATCAACAAGTTTGTACAAAAAAGCAGGCTCCACCATGGCCGA
CAAAATGGACATGTCTCTGGACGACATCATTAAACTGAACCGGAGCCAGCGAGGCGGCCGGGGCGGGGGC
CGGGGCCGCGGCCGGGCCGGCTCCCAGGGCGGCCGCGGCGGTGGGGCGCAGGCCGCCGCGCGAGTGAATC
GAGGCGGCGGGCCCATCCGGAACCGGCCGGCCATCGCCCGCGGCGCGGCCGGCGGAGGCGGCAGGAACCG
ACCGGCGCCCTACAGCAGGCCAAAACAACTTCCCGACAAGTGGCAGCACGATCTTTTCGACAGTGGCTTC
GGCGGTGGTGCCGGCGTGGAGACAGGTGGGAAACTGCTGGTGTCCAATCTGGATTTTGGAGTCTCAGACG
CCGATATTCAGGAACTCTTTGCTGAATTTGGAACGCTGAAGAAGGCGGCTGTGCACTATGATCGCTCTGG
TCGCAGCTTAGGAACAGCAGACGTGCACTTTGAGCGGAAGGCAGATGCCCTGAAGGCCATGAAGCAGTAC
AACGGCGTCCCTCTGGATGGCCGCCCCATGAACATTCAGCTTGTCACGTCACAGATTGACGCACAGCGGA
GGCCTGCACAGAGCGTAAACAGAGGTGGCATGACTAGAAACCGTGGCGCTGGAGGTTTTGGTGGTGGTGG
AGGCACCCGGAGAGGCACCCGCGGAGGCGCCCGTGGAAGAGGCAGAGGTGCCGGCAGGAATTCAAAGCAG
CAGCTTTCGGCAGAGGAGCTGGATGCCCAGCTGGACGCCTATAATGCGAGAATGGACACCAGTTGGATCC
ACCCAGCTTTCTTGTACAAAGTGGTTGATATCCAGCACAGTGGCGGCCGCTCGAGTCTAGAGGGCCCGCG
GTTCGAAACCAGCGGAGGCGGCGGAAGCGGGGGAGGAGGCAGCGGCGGAGGCGGCAGCGGGGGCGGCGGA
AGCGCTACCGGTAAGCCTATCCCTAACCCTCTCCTCGGTCTCGATTCTACGCGTACCGGTATGGCTTCTA
ACTTTACTCAGTTCGTTCTCGTCGACAATGGCGGAACTGGCGACGTGACTGTCGCCCCAAGCAACTTCGC
TAACGGGGTCGCTGAATGGATCAGCTCTAACTCGCGATCACAGGCTTACAAAGTAACCTGTAGCGTTCGT
CAGAGCTCTGCGCAGAATCGCAAATACACCATCAAAGTCGAGGTGCCTAAAGTGGCAACCCAGACTGTTG
GTGGTGAAGAGCTTCCTGTAGCCGGATGGAGATCTTACTTAAATATGGAACTAACCATTCCAATTTTCGC
CACGAATTCCGACTGCGAGCTTATTGTTAAGGCAATGCAAGGTCTCCTAAAAGATGGAAACCCGATTCCC
TCGGCCATCGCGGCCAACTCCGGCATCTACGGAGGTGGAGGTGGATCTCGTACGGGTTAGTAATGAGTTT
AAACCCGCTGATCAGCCTCGACTGTGCCTTCTAGTTGCCAGCCATCTGTTGTTTGCCCCTCCCCCGTGCC
TTCCTTGACCCTGGAAGGTGCCACTCCCACTGTCCTTTCCTAATAAAATGAGGAAATTGCATCGCATTGT
CTGAGTAGGTGTCATTCTATTCTGGGGGGTGGGGTGGGGCAGGACAGCAAGGGGGAGGATTGGGAAGACA
ATAGCAGGCATGCTGGGGATGCGGTGGGCTCTATGGCTTCTGAGGCGGAAAGAACCAGCTGGGGCTCTAG
GGGGTATCCCC
[124 nt withheld, positions 3022-3145]
C
[91 nt withheld, positions 3147-3237]
AGGGTGATGGTTCACGTACCTAGAAGTTCCTATTCCGAAGTTCCTATTCTCTAGAAAGTATAGGAACTTC
CTTGGCCAAAAAGCCTGAACTCACCGCGACGTCTGTCGAGAAGTTTCTGATCGAAAAGTTCGACAGCGTC
TCCGACCTGATGCAGCTCTCGGAGGGCGAAGAATCTCGTGCTTTCAGCTTCGATGTAGGAGGGCGTGGAT
ATGTCCTGCGGGTAAATAGCTGCGCCGATGGTTTCTACAAAGATCGTTATGTTTATCGGCACTTTGCATC
GGCCGCGCTCCCGATTCCGGAAGTGCTTGACATTGGGGAATTCAGCGAGAGCCTGACCTATTGCATCTCC
CGCCGTGCACAGGGTGTCACGTTGCAAGACCTGCCTGAAACCGAACTGCCCGCTGTTCTGCAGCCGGTCG
CGGAGGCCATGGATGCGATCGCTGCGGCCGATCTTAGCCAGACGAGCGGGTTCGGCCCATTCGGACCGCA
AGGAATCGGTCAATACACTACATGGCGTGATTTCATATGCGCGATTGCTGATCCCCATGTGTATCACTGG
CAAACTGTGATGGACGACACCGTCAGTGCGTCCGTCGCGCAGGCTCTCGATGAGCTGATGCTTTGGGCCG
AGGACTGCCCCGAAGTCCGGCACCTCGTGCACGCGGATTTCGGCTCCAACAATGTCCTGACGGACAATGG
CCGCATAACAGCGGTCATTGACTGGAGCGAGGCGATGTTCGGGGATTCCCAATACGAGGTCGCCAACATC
TTCTTCTGGAGGCCGTGGTTGGCTTGTATGGAGCAGCAGACGCGCTACTTCGAGCGGAGGCATCCGGAGC
TTGCAGGATCGCCGCGGCTCCGGGCGTATATGCTCCGCATTGGTCTTGACCAACTCTATCAGAGCTTGGT
TGACGGCAATTTCGATGATGCAGCTTGGGCGCAGGGTCGATGCGACGCAATCGTCCGATCCGGAGCCGGG
ACTGTCGGGCGTACACAAATCGCCCGCAGAAGCGCGGCCGTCTGGACCGATGGCTGTGTAGAAGTACTCG
CCGATAGTGGAAACCGACGCCCCAGCACTCGTCCGAGGGCAAAGGAATAGCACGTACTACGAGATTTCGA
TTCCACCGCCGCCTTCTATGAAAGGTTGGGCTTCGGAATCGTTTTCCGGGACGCCGGCTGGATGATCCTC
CAGCGCGGGGATCTCATGCTGGAGTTCTTCGCCCACCCCAACTTGTTTATTGCAGCTTATAATGGTTACA
AATAAAGCAATAGCATCACAAATTTCACAAATAAAGCATTTTTTTCACTGCATTCTAGTTGTGGTTTGTC
CAAACTCATCAATGTATCTTATCATGTCTGTATACCGTCGACCTCTAGCTAGAGCTTGGCGTAATCATGG
TCATAGCTGTTTCCTGTGTGAAATTGTTATCCGCTCACAATTCCACACAACATACGAGCCGGAAGCATAA
AGTGTAAAGCCTGGGGTGCCTAATGAGTGAGCTAACTCACATTAATTGCGTTGCGCTCACTGCCCGCTTT
CCAGTCGGGAAACCTGTCGTGCCAGCTGCATTAATGAATCGGCCAACGCGCGGGGAGAGGCGGTTTGCGT
ATTGGGCGCTCTTCCGCTTCCTCGCTCACTGACTCGCTGCGCTCGGTCGTTCGGCTGCGGCGAGCGGTAT
CAGCTCACTCAAAGGCGGTAATACGGTTATCCACAGAATCAGGGGATAACGCAGGAAAGAACATGTGAGC
AAAAGGCCAGCAAAAGGCCAGGAACCGTAAAAAGGCCGCGTTGCTGGCGTTTTTCCATAGGCTCCGCCCC
CCTGACGAGCATCACAAAAATCGACGCTCAAGTCAGAGGTGGCGAAACCCGACAGGACTATAAAGATACC
AGGCGTTTCCCCCTGGAAGCTCCCTCGTGCGCTCTCCTGTTCCGACCCTGCCGCTTACCGGATACCTGTC
CGCCTTTCTCCCTTCGGGAAGCGTGGCGCTTTCTCATAGCTCACGCTGTAGGTATCTCAGTTCGGTGTAG
GTCGTTCGCTCCAAGCTGGGCTGTGTGCACGAACCCCCCGTTCAGCCCGACCGCTGCGCCTTATCCGGTA
ACTATCGTCTTGAGTCCAACCCGGTAAGACACGACTTATCGCCACTGGCAGCAGCCACTGGTAACAGGAT
TAGCAGAGCGAGGTATGTAGGCGGTGCTACAGAGTTCTTGAAGTGGTGGCCTAACTACGGCTACACTAGA
AGAACAGTATTTGGTATCTGCGCTCTGCTGAAGCCAGTTACCTTCGGAAAAAGAGTTGGTAGCTCTTGAT
CCGGCAAACAAACCACCGCTGGTAGCGGTGGTTTTTTTGTTTGCAAGCAGCAGATTACGCGCAGAAAAAA
AGGATCTCAAGAAGATCCTTTGATCTTTTCTACGGGGTCTGACGCTCAGTGGAACGAAAACTCACGTTAA
GGGATTTTGGTCATGAGATTATCAAAAAGGATCTTCACCTAGATCCTTTTAAATTAAAAATGAAGTTTTA
AATCAATCTAAAGTATATATGAGTAAACTTGGTCTGACAGTTACCAATGCTTAATCAGTGAGGCACCTAT
CTCAGCGATCTGTCTATTTCGTTCATCCATAGTTGCCTGACTCCCCGTCGTGTAGATAACTACGATACGG
GAGGGCTTACCATCTGGCCCCAGTGCTGCAATGATACCGCGAGACCCACGCTCACCGGCTCCAGATTTAT
CAGCAATAAACCAGCCAGCCGGAAGGGCCGAGCGCAGAAGTGGTCCTGCAACTTTATCCGCCTCCATCCA
GTCTATTAATTGTTGCCGGGAAGCTAGAGTAAGTAGTTCGCCAGTTAATAGTTTGCGCAACGTTGTTGCC
ATTGCTACAGGCATCGTGGTGTCACGCTCGTCGTTTGGTATGGCTTCATTCAGCTCCGGTTCCCAACGAT
CAAGGCGAGTTACATGATCCCCCATGTTGTGCAAAAAAGCGGTTAGCTCCTTCGGTCCTCCGATCGTTGT
CAGAAGTAAGTTGGCCGCAGTGTTATCACTCATGGTTATGGCAGCACTGCATAATTCTCTTACTGTCATG
CCATCCGTAAGATGCTTTTCTGTGACTGGTGAGTACTCAACCAAGTCATTCTGAGAATAGTGTATGCGGC
GACCGAGTTGCTCTTGCCCGGCGTCAATACGGGATAATACCGCGCCACATAGCAGAACTTTAAAAGTGCT
CATCATTGGAAAACGTTCTTCGGGGCGAAAACTCTCAAGGATCTTACCGCTGTTGAGATCCAGTTCGATG
TAACCCACTCGTGCACCCAACTGATCTTCAGCATCTTTTACTTTCACCAGCGTTTCTGGGTGAGCAAAAA
CAGGAAGGCAAAATGCCGCAAAAAAGGGAATAAGGGCGACACGGAAATGTTGAATACTCATACTCTTCCT
TTTTCAATATTATTGAAGCATTTATCAGGGTTATTGTCTCATGAGCGGATACATATTTGAATGTATTTAG
AAAAATAAACAAATAGGGGTTCCGCGCACATTTCCCCGAAAAGTGCCACCTGACGTCGACGGATCGGGAG
ATCTCCCGATCCCCTATGGTGCACTCTCAGTACAATCTGCTCTGATGCCGCATAGTTAAGCCAGTATCTG
CTCCCTGCTTGTGTGTTGGAGGTCGCTGAGTAGTGCGCGAGCAAAATTTAAGCTACAACAAGGCAAGGCT
TGACCGACAATTGCATGAAGAATCTGCTTAGGGTTAGGCGTTTTGCGCTGCTTCGCGATGTACGGGCCAG
ATATACGCGTTGACATTGATTATTGACTAGGCTTTTGCAAAAAGCTTTGCAAAGATGGATAAAGTTTTAA
ACAGAGAGGAATCTTTGCAGCTAATGGACCTTCTAGGTCTTGAAAGGAGTGGGAATT
